>Addgene plasmid #76675 | CSNK2A1 gRNA (BRDN0001146321) | addgene full sequence | sequence record 186286 | Addgene Assembled Sequence
CCCGGGTGCAAAGATGGATAAAGTTTTAAACAGAGAGGAATCTTTGCAGCTAATGGACCTTCTAGGTCTT
GAAAGGAGTGGGAATTGGCTCCGGTGCCCGTCAGTGGGCAGAGCGCACATCGCCCACAGTCCCCGAGAAG
TTGGGGGGAGGGGTCGGCAATTGATCCGGTGCCTAGAGAAGGTGGCGCGGGGTAAACTGGGAAAGTGATG
TCGTGTACTGGCTCCGCCTTTTTCCCGAGGGTGGGGGAGAACCGTATATAAGTGCAGTAGTCGCCGTGAA
CGTTCTTTTTCGCAACGGGTTTGCCGCCAGAACACAGGTAAGTGCCGTGTGTGGTTCCCGCGGGCCTGGC
CTCTTTACGGGTTATGGCCCTTGCGTGCCTTGAATTACTTCCACCTGGCTGCAGTACGTGATTCTTGATC
CCGAGCTTCGGGTTGGAAGTGGGTGGGAGAGTTCGAGGCCTTGCGCTTAAGGAGCCCCTTCGCCTCGTGC
TTGAGTTGAGGCCTGGCCTGGGCGCTGGGGCCGCCGCGTGCGAATCTGGTGGCACCTTCGCGCCTGTCTC
GCTGCTTTCGATAAGTCTCTAGCCATTTAAAATTTTTGATGACCTGCTGCGACGCTTTTTTTCTGGCAAG
ATAGTCTTGTAAATGCGGGCCAAGATCTGCACACTGGTATTTCGGTTTTTGGGGCCGCGGGCGGCGACGG
GGCCCGTGCGTCCCAGCGCACATGTTCGGCGAGGCGGGGCCTGCGAGCGCGGCCACCGAGAATCGGACGG
GGGTAGTCTCAAGCTGGCCGGCCTGCTCTGGTGCCTGGCCTCGCGCCGCCGTGTATCGCCCCGCCCTGGG
CGGCAAGGCTGGCCCGGTCGGCACCAGTTGCGTGAGCGGAAAGATGGCCGCTTCCCGGCCCTGCTGCAGG
GAGCTCAAAATGGAGGACGCGGCGCTCGGGAGAGCGGGCGGGTGAGTCACCCACACAAAGGAAAAGGGCC
TTTCCGTCCTCAGCCGTCGCTTCATGTGACTCCACGGAGTACCGGGCGCCGTCCAGGCACCTCGATTAGT
TCTCGAGCTTTTGGAGTACGTCGTCTTTAGGTTGGGGGGAGGGGTTTTATGCGATGGAGTTTCCCCACAC
TGAGTGGGTGGAGACTGAAGTTAGGCCAGCTTGGCACTTGATGTAATTCTCCTTGGAATTTGCCCTTTTT
GAGTTTGGATCTTGGTTCATTCTCAAGCCTCAGACAGTGGTTCAAAGTTTTTTTCTTCCATTTCAGGTGT
CGTGACGTACGGCCACCATGACCGAGTACAAGCCCACGGTGCGCCTCGCCACCCGCGACGACGTCCCCAG
GGCCGTACGCACCCTCGCCGCCGCGTTCGCCGACTACCCCGCCACGCGCCACACCGTCGATCCGGACCGC
CACATCGAGCGGGTCACCGAGCTGCAAGAACTCTTCCTCACGCGCGTCGGGCTCGACATCGGCAAGGTGT
GGGTCGCGGACGACGGCGCCGCCGTGGCGGTCTGGACCACGCCGGAGAGCGTCGAAGCGGGGGCGGTGTT
CGCCGAGATCGGCCCGCGCATGGCCGAGTTGAGCGGTTCCCGGCTGGCCGCGCAGCAACAGATGGAAGGC
CTCCTGGCGCCGCACCGGCCCAAGGAGCCCGCGTGGTTCCTGGCCACCGTCGGAGTCTCGCCCGACCACC
AGGGCAAGGGTCTGGGCAGCGCCGTCGTGCTCCCCGGAGTGGAGGCGGCCGAGCGCGCCGGGGTGCCCGC
CTTCCTGGAGACCTCCGCGCCCCGCAACCTCCCCTTCTACGAGCGGCTCGGCTTCACCGTCACCGCCGAC
GTCGAGGTGCCCGAAGGACCGCGCACCTGGTGCATGACCCGCAAGCCCGGTGCCTGAACGCGTTAAGTCG
ACAATCAACCTCTGGATTACAAAATTTGTGAAAGATTGACTGGTATTCTTAACTATGTTGCTCCTTTTAC
GCTATGTGGATACGCTGCTTTAATGCCTTTGTATCATGCTATTGCTTCCCGTATGGCTTTCATTTTCTCC
TCCTTGTATAAATCCTGGTTGCTGTCTCTTTATGAGGAGTTGTGGCCCGTTGTCAGGCAACGTGGCGTGG
TGTGCACTGTGTTTGCTGACGCAACCCCCACTGGTTGGGGCATTGCCACCACCTGTCAGCTCCTTTCCGG
GACTTTCGCTTTCCCCCTCCCTATTGCCACGGCGGAACTCATCGCCGCCTGCCTTGCCCGCTGCTGGACA
GGGGCTCGGCTGTTGGGCACTGACAATTCCGTGGTGTTGTCGGGGAAATCATCGTCCTTTCCTTGGCTGC
TCGCCTGTGTTGCCACCTGGATTCTGCGCGGGACGTCCTTCTGCTACGTCCCTTCGGCCCTCAATCCAGC
GGACCTTCCTTCCCGCGGCCTGCTGCCGGCTCTGCGGCCTCTTCCGCGTCTTCGCCTTCGCCCTCAGACG
AGTCGGATCTCCCTTTGGGCCGCCTCCCCGCGTCGACTTTAAGACCAATGACTTACAAGGCAGCTGTAGA
TCTTAGCCACTTTTTAAAAGAAAAGGGGGGACTGGAAGGGCTAATTCACTCCCAACGAAGACAAGATCTG
CTTTTTGCTTGTACTGGGTCTCTCTGGTTAGACCAGATCTGAGCCTGGGAGCTCTCTGGCTAACTAGGGA
ACCCACTGCTTAAGCCTCAATAAAGCTTGCCTTGAGTGCTTCAAGTAGTGTGTGCCCGTCTGTTGTGTGA
CTCTGGTAACTAGAGATCCCTCAGACCCTTTTAGTCAGTGTGGAAAATCTCTAGCAGTACGTATAGTAGT
TCATGTCATCTTATTATTCAGTATTTATAACTTGCAAAGAAATGAATATCAGAGAGTGAGAGGAACTTGT
TTATTGCAGCTTATAATGGTTACAAATAAAGCAATAGCATCACAAATTTCACAAATAAAGCATTTTTTTC
ACTGCATTCTAGTTGTGGTTTGTCCAAACTCATCAATGTATCTTATCATGTCTGGCTCTAGCTATCCCGC
CCCTAACTCCGCCCATCCCGCCCCTAACTCCGCCCAGTTCCGCCCATTCTCCGCCCCATGGCTGACTAAT
TTTTTTTATTTATGCAGAGGCCGAGGCCGCCTCGGCCTCTGAGCTATTCCAGAAGTAGTGAGGAGGCTTT
TTTGGAGGCCTAGGGACGTACCCAATTCGCCCTATAGTGAGTCGTATTACGCGCGCTCACTGGCCGTCGT
TTTACAACGTCGTGACTGGGAAAACCCTGGCGTTACCCAACTTAATCGCCTTGCAGCACATCCCCCTTTC
GCCAGCTGGCGTAATAGCGAAGAGGCCCGCACCGATCGCCCTTCCCAACAGTTGCGCAGCCTGAATGGCG
AATGGG
[124 nt withheld, positions 3367-3490]
C
[91 nt withheld, positions 3492-3582]
A
[49 nt withheld, positions 3584-3632]
CCTTTGACGTTGGAGTCCACGTTCTTT
[37 nt withheld, positions 3660-3696]
ACCCTATCTCGGTCTATTCTTTTGATTTATAAGGGATTTTGCCGATTTCGGCCTATTGGTTAAAAAATGA
GCTGATTTAACAAAAATTTAACGCGAATTTTAACAAAATATTAACGCTTACAATTTAGGTGGCACTTTTC
GGGGAAATGTGCGCGGAACCCCTATTTGTTTATTTTTCTAAATACATTCAAATATGTATCCGCTCATGAG
ACAATAACCCTGATAAATGCTTCAATAATATTGAAAAAGGAAGAGTATGAGTATTCAACATTTCCGTGTC
GCCCTTATTCCCTTTTTTGCGGCATTTTGCCTTCCTGTTTTTGCTCACCCAGAAACGCTGGTGAAAGTAA
AAGATGCTGAAGATCAGTTGGGTGCACGAGTGGGTTACATCGAACTGGATCTCAACAGCGGTAAGATCCT
TGAGAGTTTTCGCCCCGAAGAACGTTTTCCAATGATGAGCACTTTTAAAGTTCTGCTATGTGGCGCGGTA
TTATCCCGTATTGACGCCGGGCAAGAGCAACTCGGTCGCCGCATACACTATTCTCAGAATGACTTGGTTG
AGTACTCACCAGTCACAGAAAAGCATCTTACGGATGGCATGACAGTAAGAGAATTATGCAGTGCTGCCAT
AACCATGAGTGATAACACTGCGGCCAACTTACTTCTGACAACGATCGGAGGACCGAAGGAGCTAACCGCT
TTTTTGCACAACATGGGGGATCATGTAACTCGCCTTGATCGTTGGGAACCGGAGCTGAATGAAGCCATAC
CAAACGACGAGCGTGACACCACGATGCCTGTAGCAATGGCAACAACGTTGCGCAAACTATTAACTGGCGA
ACTACTTACTCTAGCTTCCCGGCAACAATTAATAGACTGGATGGAGGCGGATAAAGTTGCAGGACCACTT
CTGCGCTCGGCCCTTCCGGCTGGCTGGTTTATTGCTGATAAATCTGGAGCCGGTGAGCGTGGGTCTCGCG
GTATCATTGCAGCACTGGGGCCAGATGGTAAGCCCTCCCGTATCGTAGTTATCTACACGACGGGGAGTCA
GGCAACTATGGATGAACGAAATAGACAGATCGCTGAGATAGGTGCCTCACTGATTAAGCATTGGTAACTG
TCAGACCAAGTTTACTCATATATACTTTAGATTGATTTAAAACTTCATTTTTAATTTAAAAGGATCTAGG
TGAAGATCCTTTTTGATAATCTCATGACCAAAATCCCTTAACGTGAGTTTTCGTTCCACTGAGCGTCAGA
CCCCGTAGAAAAGATCAAAGGATCTTCTTGAGATCCTTTTTTTCTGCGCGTAATCTGCTGCTTGCAAACA
AAAAAACCACCGCTACCAGCGGTGGTTTGTTTGCCGGATCAAGAGCTACCAACTCTTTTTCCGAAGGTAA
CTGGCTTCAGCAGAGCGCAGATACCAAATACTGTTCTTCTAGTGTAGCCGTAGTTAGGCCACCACTTCAA
GAACTCTGTAGCACCGCCTACATACCTCGCTCTGCTAATCCTGTTACCAGTGGCTGCTGCCAGTGGCGAT
AAGTCGTGTCTTACCGGGTTGGACTCAAGACGATAGTTACCGGATAAGGCGCAGCGGTCGGGCTGAACGG
GGGGTTCGTGCACACAGCCCAGCTTGGAGCGAACGACCTACACCGAACTGAGATACCTACAGCGTGAGCT
ATGAGAAAGCGCCACGCTTCCCGAAGGGAGAAAGGCGGACAGGTATCCGGTAAGCGGCAGGGTCGGAACA
GGAGAGCGCACGAGGGAGCTTCCAGGGGGAAACGCCTGGTATCTTTATAGTCCTGTCGGGTTTCGCCACC
TCTGACTTGAGCGTCGATTTTTGTGATGCTCGTCAGGGGGGCGGAGCCTATGGAAAAACGCCAGCAACGC
GGCCTTTTTACGGTTCCTGGCCTTTTGCTGGCCTTTTGCTCACATGTTCTTTCCTGCGTTATCCCCTGAT
TCTGTGGATAACCGTATTACCGCCTTTGAGTGAGCTGATACCGCTCGCCGCAGCCGAACGACCGAGCGCA
GCGAGTCAGTGAGCGAGGAAGCGGAAGAGCGCCCAATACGCAAACCGCCTCTCCCCGCGCGTTGGCCGAT
TCATTAATGCAGCTGGCACGACAGGTTTCCCGACTGGAAAGCGGGCAGTGAGCGCAACGCAATTAATGTG
AGTTAGCTCACTCATTAGGCACCCCAGGCTTTACACTTTATGCTTCCGGCTCGTATGTTGTGTGGAATTG
TGAGCGGATAACAATTTCACACAGGAAACAGCTATGACCATGATTACGCCAAGCGCGCAATTAACCCTCA
CTAAAGGGAACAAAAGCTGGAGCTGCAAGCTTAATGTAGTCTTATGCAATACTCTTGTAGTCTTGCAACA
TGGTAACGATGAGTTAGCAACATGCCTTACAAGGAGAGAAAAAGCACCGTGCATGCCGATTGGTGGAAGT
AAGGTGGTACGATCGTGCCTTATTAGGAAGGCAACAGACGGGTCTGACATGGATTGGACGAACCACTGAA
TTGCCGCATTGCAGAGATATTGTATTTAAGTGCCTAGCTCGATACATAAACGGGTCTCTCTGGTTAGACC
AGATCTGAGCCTGGGAGCTCTCTGGCTAACTAGGGAACCCACTGCTTAAGCCTCAATAAAGCTTGCCTTG
AGTGCTTCAAGTAGTGTGTGCCCGTCTGTTGTGTGACTCTGGTAACTAGAGATCCCTCAGACCCTTTTAG
TCAGTGTGGAAAATCTCTAGCAGTGGCGCCCGAACAGGGACTTGAAAGCGAAAGGGAAACCAGAGGAGCT
CTCTCGACGCAGGACTCGGCTTGCTGAAGCGCGCACGGCAAGAGGCGAGGGGCGGCGACTGGTGAGTACG
CCAAAAATTTTGACTAGCGGAGGCTAGAAGGAGAGAGATGGGTGCGAGAGCGTCAGTATTAAGCGGGGGA
GAATTAGATCGCGATGGGAAAAAATTCGGTTAAGGCCAGGGGGAAAGAAAAAATATAAATTAAAACATAT
AGTATGGGCAAGCAGGGAGCTAGAACGATTCGCAGTTAATCCTGGCCTGTTAGAAACATCAGAAGGCTGT
AGACAAATACTGGGACAGCTACAACCATCCCTTCAGACAGGATCAGAAGAACTTAGATCATTATATAATA
CAGTAGCAACCCTCTATTGTGTGCATCAAAGGATAGAGATAAAAGACACCAAGGAAGCTTTAGACAAGAT
AGAGGAAGAGCAAAACAAAAGTAAGACCACCGCACAGCAAGCGGCCGCTGATCTTCAGACCTGGAGGAGG
AGATATGAGGGACAATTGGAGAAGTGAATTATATAAATATAAAGTAGTAAAAATTGAACCATTAGGAGTA
GCACCCACCAAGGCAAAGAGAAGAGTGGTGCAGAGAGAAAAAAGAGCAGTGGGAATAGGAGCTTTGTTCC
TTGGGTTCTTGGGAGCAGCAGGAAGCACTATGGGCGCAGCGTCAATGACGCTGACGGTACAGGCCAGACA
ATTATTGTCTGGTATAGTGCAGCAGCAGAACAATTTGCTGAGGGCTATTGAGGCGCAACAGCATCTGTTG
CAACTCACAGTCTGGGGCATCAAGCAGCTCCAGGCAAGAATCCTGGCTGTGGAAAGATACCTAAAGGATC
AACAGCTCCTGGGGATTTGGGGTTGCTCTGGAAAACTCATTTGCACCACTGCTGTGCCTTGGAATGCTAG
TTGGAGTAATAAATCTCTGGAACAGATTTGGAATCACACGACCTGGATGGAGTGGGACAGAGAAATTAAC
AATTACACAAGCTTAATACACTCCTTAATTGAAGAATCGCAAAACCAGCAAGAAAAGAATGAACAAGAAT
TATTGGAATTAGATAAATGGGCAAGTTTGTGGAATTGGTTTAACATAACAAATTGGCTGTGGTATATAAA
ATTATTCATAATGATAGTAGGAGGCTTGGTAGGTTTAAGAATAGTTTTTGCTGTACTTTCTATAGTGAAT
AGAGTTAGGCAGGGATATTCACCATTATCGTTTCAGACCCACCTCCCAACCCCGAGGGGACCCAGAGAGG
GCCTATTTCCCATGATTCCTTCATATTTGCATATACGATACAAGGCTGTTAGAGAGATAATTAGAATTAA
TTTGACTGTAAACACAAAGATATTAGTACAAAATACGTGACGTAGAAAGTAATAATTTCTTGGGTAGTTT
GCAGTTTTAAAATTATGTTTTAAAATGGACTATCATATGCTTACCGTAACTTGAAAGTATTTCGATTTCT
TGGCTTTATATATCTTGTGGAAAGGACGAAACACCGAGTCACATGTGGTGGAATGGGTTTTAGAGCTAGA
AATAGCAAGTTAAAATAAGGCTAGTCCGTTATCAACTTGAAAAAGTGGCACCGAGTCGGTGCTTTTTTAA
GCTTGGCGTAACTAGATCTTGAGACAAATGGCAGTATTCATCCACAATTTTAAAAGAAAAGGGGGGATTG
GGGGGTACAGTGCAGGGGAAAGAATAGTAGACATAATAGCAACAGACATACAAACTAAAGAATTACAAAA
ACAAATTACAAAAATTCAAAATTTTCGGGTTTATTACAGGGACAGCAGAGATCCACTTTGGCGCCGGCTC
GAGGGGG
Features (pLannotate 1.2.2; 29 found; start..end, strand, type, name):
     14..80      +  CDS            small t antigen (fragment): SV40 (simian virus 40) small t antigen
    106..317     +  promoter       EF-1α core promoter: core promoter for human elongation factor EF-1α
    318..1256    +  intron         EF-1α intron A: intron upstream of the start codon of human EF-1α
   1278..1877    +  CDS            PuroR (fragment): puromycin N-acetyltransferase; pac from Streptomyces; confers resistance to puromycin
   1893..2481    +  misc_feature   WPRE: woodchuck hepatitis virus posttranscriptional regulatory element
   2532..2551    +  misc_feature   cPPT/CTS (fragment): central polypurine tract and central termination sequence of HIV-1
   2553..2786    +  LTR            3' LTR (ΔU3): self-inactivating 3' long terminal repeat (LTR) from HIV-1
   2864..2985    +  polyA_signal   SV40 poly(A) signal: SV40 polyadenylation signal
   3025..3160    +  rep_origin     SV40 ori: SV40 origin of replication
   3181..3199    -  promoter       T7 promoter: promoter for bacteriophage T7 RNA polymerase
   3207..3362    +  CDS            lacZα (fragment): LacZα fragment of β-galactosidase; lacZ fragment
   3367..3795    +  rep_origin     f1 ori (sequence partly withheld): f1 bacteriophage origin of replication; arrow indicates direction of (+) strand synthesis
   3848..3952    +  promoter       AmpR promoter: bla
   3953..4813    +  CDS            AmpR: β-lactamase; bla; confers resistance to ampicillin, carbenicillin, and related antibiotics
   4984..5572    +  rep_origin     ori: high-copy-number ColE1/pMB1/pBR322/pUC origin of replication
   5755..5847    +  CDS            lacI (fragment): lac repressor; lacI; The lac repressor binds to the lac operator to inhibit transcription in E. coli. This inhibition can be relieved by adding lactose or isopropyl-β-D-thiogalactopyranoside (IPTG).
   5860..5881    +  protein_bind   CAP binding site: CAP binding activates transcription in the presence of cAMP. E. coli catabolite activator protein
   5896..5926    +  promoter       lac promoter: promoter for the E. coli lac operon
   5934..5950    +  protein_bind   lac operator: The lac repressor binds to the lac operator to inhibit transcription in E. coli. This inhibition can be relieved by adding lactose or isopropyl-β-D-thiogalactopyranoside (IPTG). lac repressor encoded by lacI
   5995..6013    +  promoter       T3 promoter: promoter for bacteriophage T3 RNA polymerase
   6041..6267    +  promoter       RSV promoter: Rous sarcoma virus enhancer/promoter
   6268..6448    +  LTR            5' LTR (truncated): truncated 5' long terminal repeat (LTR) from HIV-1
   6495..6620    +  misc_feature   HIV-1 Ψ: packaging signal of human immunodeficiency virus type 1
   6604..6967    +  CDS            HIV-1 gag (fragment): gag protein from human immunodeficiency virus 1; gag
   7113..7346    +  misc_feature   RRE: The Rev response element (RRE) of HIV-1 allows for Rev-dependent mRNA export from the nucleus to the cytoplasm.
   7723..7749    +  CDS            Rev (fragment): human immunodeficiency virus 1 (HIV-1) Rev protein; rev; enhances nuclear export of unspliced and incompletely spliced viral mRNAs
   7753..7993    +  promoter       U6 promoter: RNA polymerase III promoter for human U6 snRNA
   8023..8098    +  misc_RNA       gRNA scaffold: guide RNA scaffold for the Streptococcus pyogenes CRISPR/Cas9 system
   8154..8271    +  misc_feature   cPPT/CTS: central polypurine tract and central termination sequence of HIV-1
