[The description below was written by a language model from this plasmid's Addgene catalogue record and pLannotate feature annotations shown in this document.]
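Description:
CSNK2A1 gRNA (BRDN0001146321) is a third-generation lentiviral CRISPR guide plasmid built on the lentiGuide-Puro backbone and designed to target human CSNK2A1, which encodes the casein kinase 2 alpha catalytic subunit. It is one of the individual clones from a human kinome gRNA collection. In bacteria it is maintained through a high-copy ColE1/pUC-type origin and selected with ampicillin via the β-lactamase gene. An f1 origin, an SV40 origin and poly(A) signal, and remnants of lac and T7/T3 promoter elements are also present in the backbone.

The lentiviral transfer cassette starts with an RSV promoter fused to a truncated HIV-1 5' LTR, which drives Tat-independent production of the genomic RNA in packaging cells. It is followed by the Ψ packaging signal with a partial gag sequence, the Rev response element for nuclear export, and a cPPT/CTS. The cassette ends in a ΔU3 self-inactivating 3' LTR, so the integrated provirus lacks LTR promoter activity.

Within this frame, a human U6 RNA polymerase III promoter transcribes the CSNK2A1-specific spacer joined to the Streptococcus pyogenes Cas9 guide RNA scaffold. Downstream, the EF-1α core promoter with its intron A expresses puromycin N-acetyltransferase, and a WPRE enhances transcript expression, allowing puromycin selection of transduced mammalian cells.

The plasmid does not encode Cas9. It is meant to be used with a separate Cas9 lentivector or in cells that already express Cas9, typically for knockout or loss-of-function studies of CSNK2A1. The guide was designed against two CSNK2A1 reference transcripts.
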