Addgene plasmid #76675: CSNK2A1 gRNA (BRDN0001146321)
Purpose: 3rd generation lentiviral gRNA plasmid targeting human CSNK2A1
Depositing lab: John Doench & David Root. Depositing organization: Broad Institute. Publication: Optimized sgRNA design to maximize activity and minimize off-target effects of CRISPR-Cas9. Doench JG, Fusi N, Sullender M, Hegde M, Vaimberg EW, Donovan KF, Smith I, Tothova Z, Wilen C, Orchard R, Virgin HW, Listgarten J, Root DE. Nat Biotechnol. 2016 Jan 18. doi: 10.1038/nbt.3437. PubMed 26780180.
Backbone
  Vector backbone: lentiGuide-Puro
  Backbone manufacturer: Zhang Lab (Addgene plasmid # 52963)
  Vector type: Mammalian Expression, Lentiviral, CRISPR
  Selectable markers: Puromycin
Growth in bacteria
  Bacterial resistance: Ampicillin, 100 μg/mL
  Growth temperature: 37°C
  Growth strain: DH5alpha
  Copy number: High Copy
Gene/Insert
  Gene/Insert name: CSNK2A1 (alt names: CSNK2A1; NM_001895.3)
  gRNA/shRNA sequence: AGTCACATGTGGTGGAATGG
  Species: H. sapiens (human)
  Entrez Gene: CSNK2A1 (a.k.a. CK2A1, CKII, Cka1, Cka2, OCNDS)
  Promoter: hU6
  Cloning method: Unknown
  Sequencing primers: 5′ U6-F; 3′ pS2-R
Terms and licenses: Academic/Nonprofit Terms; Industry Terms: Not Available to Industry
Depositor comments: The gRNA was designed to target the following Genbank reference sequence(s): NM_001895.3,NM_177559.2. Note that this plasmid does NOT contain Cas9. It should be used in conjunction with lentiCas9-Blast (Addgene #52962) or otherwise with cell lines already expressing Cas9. Browse the full kinome gRNA library at http://www.addgene.org/pooled-library/broadgpp-human-kinome/ or visit http://www.broadinstitute.org/rnai/public/ for detailed protocols and information.
How to cite: CSNK2A1 gRNA (BRDN0001146321) was a gift from John Doench & David Root (Addgene plasmid # 76675 ; http://n2t.net/addgene:76675 ; RRID:Addgene_76675)
