>Addgene plasmid #76675 | CSNK2A1 gRNA (BRDN0001146321) | depositor partial sequence | sequence record 144135 | Target Sequence
AGTCACATGTGGTGGAATGG
