>Addgene plasmid #76675 | CSNK2A1 gRNA (BRDN0001146321) | addgene partial sequence | sequence record 186285 | hU6-F
AAAGTAATAATTTCTTGGGTAGTTTGCAGTTTTAAAATTATGTTTTAAAATGGACTATCATATGCTTACC
GTAACTTGAAAGTATTTCGATTTCTTGGCTTTATATATCTTGTGGAAAGGACGAAACACCGAGTCACATG
TGGTGGAATGGGTTTTAGAGCTAGAAATAGCAAGTTAAAATAAGGCTAGTCCGTTATCAACTTGAAAAAG
TGGCACCGAGTCGGTGCTTTTTTAAGCTTGGCGTAACTAGATCTTGAGACAAATGGCAGTATTCATCCAC
AATTTTAAAAGAAAAGGGGGGATTGGGGGGTACAGTGCAGGGGAAAGAATAGTAGACATAATAGCAACAG
ACATACAAACTAAAGAATTACAAAAACAAATTACAAAAATTCAAAATTTTCGGGTTTATTACAGGGACAG
CAGAGATCCACTTTGGCGCCGGCTCGAGGGGGCCCGGGTGCAAAGATGGATAAAGTTTTAAACAGAGAGG
AATCTTTGCAGCTAATGGACCTTCTAGGTCTTGAAAGGAGTGGGAATTGGCTCCGGTGCCCGTCAGTGGG
CAGAGCGCAC
